Addgene plasmid #116399: pHAGE-FLT1-V395I
Purpose: Lentiviral expression of FLT1 V395I
Depositing lab: Gordon Mills & Kenneth Scott. Depositing organization: Baylor College of Medicine. Publication: Systematic Functional Annotation of Somatic Mutations in Cancer. Ng PK, Li J, Jeong KJ, Shao S, Chen H, Tsang YH, Sengupta S, Wang Z, Bhavana VH, Tran R, Soewito S, Minussi DC, Moreno D, Kong K, Dogruluk T, Lu H, Gao J, Tokheim C, Zhou DC, Johnson AM, Zeng J, Ip CKM, Ju Z, Wester M, Yu S, Li Y, Vellano CP, Schultz N, Karchin R, Ding L, Lu Y, Cheung LWT, Chen K, Shaw KR, Meric-Bernstam F, Scott KL, Yi S, Sahni N, Liang H, Mills GB. Cancer Cell. 2018 Mar 12;33(3):450-462.e10. doi: 10.1016/j.ccell.2018.01.021. PubMed 29533785.
Backbone
  Vector backbone: pHAGE
  Vector type: Lentiviral
Growth in bacteria
  Bacterial resistance: Ampicillin, 100 μg/mL
  Growth temperature: 37°C
  Growth strain: Stbl3
  Copy number: High Copy
Gene/Insert
  Gene/Insert name: FLT1
  Species: H. sapiens (human)
  Mutation: V395I
  Entrez Gene: FLT1 (a.k.a. FLT, FLT-1, VEGFR-1, VEGFR1)
  Cloning method: Gateway Cloning
Terms and licenses: Academic/Nonprofit Terms; Industry Terms: Not Available to Industry
How to cite: pHAGE-FLT1-V395I was a gift from Gordon Mills & Kenneth Scott (Addgene plasmid # 116399 ; http://n2t.net/addgene:116399 ; RRID:Addgene_116399)
