[The description below was written by a language model from this plasmid's Addgene catalogue record and the feature table of its GenBank file.]
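Description:
pHAGE-FLT1-V395I is an HIV-1-derived lentiviral expression plasmid of about 12.5 kb, built on the pHAGE backbone and carrying the human FLT1 gene (VEGFR-1) with the V395I substitution. It is propagated in E. coli through a high-copy ColE1/pUC-type origin and selected with ampicillin via the bla gene. The viral portion comprises a full-length HIV-1 LTR on the 5' side (labelled as a 3' LTR in the annotation), the Psi packaging signal, the Rev response element for Rev-dependent nuclear export of the genomic RNA, the cPPT/CTS element, and a U3-deleted, self-inactivating 3' LTR. These elements allow the cassette to be packaged into particles when helper functions are supplied in trans, and integrated into target cells without regenerating an active viral promoter.

The expression cassette is driven by the constitutive human EF-1-alpha promoter, including its first intron. This promoter runs to the end of the circular map and reads directly into the Gateway-recombined insert region flanked by attB1 and attB2. This interval of roughly 4 kb is not annotated as a coding sequence in the feature table, but corresponds to the position where the FLT1 open reading frame was introduced by Gateway cloning. Downstream lie short T3 and T7 promoter sequences, an attB4 site and a V5 epitope tag. The record does not state whether the V5 tag is fused in frame to FLT1. An EMCV IRES then directs translation of puromycin N-acetyltransferase from the same transcript, linking puromycin resistance to transgene expression, and a WPRE enhances transcript expression. The construct belongs to a collection made for systematic functional annotation of somatic cancer mutations, and serves for stable expression of this FLT1 variant in mammalian cells.
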