LOCUS       Exported 12506 bp ds-DNA circular SYN 13-MAY-2021
DEFINITION  Lentiviral expression of FLT1 V395I.
ACCESSION   .
VERSION     .
KEYWORDS    pHAGE-FLT1-V395I
SOURCE      synthetic DNA construct
  ORGANISM  synthetic DNA construct
REFERENCE   1 (bases 1 to 12506)
  AUTHORS   Ng PK, Li J, Jeong KJ, Shao S, Chen H, Tsang YH, Sengupta S, Wang Z,
            Bhavana VH, Tran R, Soewito S, Minussi DC, Moreno D, Kong K,
            Dogruluk T, Lu H, Gao J, Tokheim C, Zhou DC, Johnson AM, Zeng J, Ip
            CKM, Ju Z, Wester M, Yu S, Li Y, Vellano CP, Schultz N, Karchin R,
            Ding L, Lu Y, Cheung LWT, Chen K, Shaw KR, Meric-Bernstam F, Scott
            KL, Yi S, Sahni N, Liang H, Mills GB
  TITLE     Systematic Functional Annotation of Somatic Mutations in Cancer.
  JOURNAL   Cancer Cell. 2018 Mar 12;33(3):450-462.e10. doi:
            10.1016/j.ccell.2018.01.021.
  PUBMED    29533785
REFERENCE   2 (bases 1 to 12506)
  AUTHORS   .
  TITLE     Direct Submission
  JOURNAL   Exported May 13, 2021 from SnapGene Server 1.1.58
            http://www.snapgene.com
FEATURES             Location/Qualifiers
     source          1..12506
                     /organism="synthetic DNA construct"
                     /mol_type="other DNA"
     protein_bind    20..44
                     /gene="mutant version of attB"
                     /label=attB1
                     /bound_moiety="BP Clonase(TM)"
                     /note="recombination site for the Gateway(R) BP reaction"
     protein_bind    complement(4065..4089)
                     /gene="mutant version of attB"
                     /label=attB2
                     /bound_moiety="BP Clonase(TM)"
                     /note="recombination site for the Gateway(R) BP reaction"
     promoter        4097..4115
                     /label=T3 promoter
                     /note="promoter for bacteriophage T3 RNA polymerase"
     primer_bind     complement(4140..4159)
                     /label=T7
                     /note="T7 promoter, forward primer"
     promoter        complement(4141..4159)
                     /label=T7 promoter
                     /note="promoter for bacteriophage T7 RNA polymerase"
     protein_bind    complement(4165..4185)
                     /gene="mutant version of attB"
                     /label=attB4
                     /bound_moiety="BP Clonase(TM)"
                     /note="core recombination site for the Gateway(R) BP
                     reaction"
     CDS             4239..4280
                     /codon_start=1
                     /product="epitope tag from simian virus 5"
                     /label=V5 tag
                     /translation="GKPIPNPLLGLDST"
     misc_feature    4301..4868
                     /label=IRES
                     /note="internal ribosome entry site (IRES) of the
                     encephalomyocarditis virus (EMCV)"
     misc_feature    4318..4870
                     /label=IRES
                     /note="internal ribosome entry site (IRES) of the
                     encephalomyocarditis virus (EMCV)"
     primer_bind     complement(4462..4479)
                     /label=IRES reverse
                     /note="IRES internal ribosome entry site, reverse primer.
                     Also called pCDH-rev"
     primer_bind     4689..4708
                     /label=IRES-F
                     /note="IRES internal ribosome entry site, forward primer"
     CDS             4882..5481
                     /codon_start=1
                     /gene="pac from Streptomyces alboniger"
                     /product="puromycin N-acetyltransferase"
                     /label=PuroR
                     /note="confers resistance to puromycin"
                     /translation="MTEYKPTVRLATRDDVPRAVRTLAAAFADYPATRHTVDPDRHIER
                     VTELQELFLTRVGLDIGKVWVADDGAAVAVWTTPESVEAGAVFAEIGPRMAELSGSRLA
                     AQQQMEGLLAPHRPKEPAWFLATVGVSPDHQGKGLGSAVVLPGVEAAERAGVPAFLETS
                     APRNLPFYERLGFTVTADVEVPEGPRTWCMTRKPGA"
     primer_bind     complement(4882..4901)
                     /label=Puro-R
                     /note="Puromycin resistance gene, reverse primer. Also
                     called puro-variant-R"
     primer_bind     5378..5398
                     /label=Puro-F
                     /note="Puromycin resistance gene, forward primer"
     misc_feature    5495..6083
                     /label=WPRE
                     /note="woodchuck hepatitis virus posttranscriptional
                     regulatory element"
     primer_bind     complement(5548..5568)
                     /label=WPRE-R
                     /note="WPRE, reverse primer"
     CDS             complement(5966..5977)
                     /codon_start=1
                     /product="Factor Xa recognition and cleavage site"
                     /label=Factor Xa site
                     /translation="IEGR"
     LTR             6158..6391
                     /label=3' LTR (Delta-U3)
                     /note="self-inactivating 3' long terminal repeat (LTR) from
                     HIV-1"
     primer_bind     complement(6510..6528)
                     /label=pBRforEco
                     /note="pBR322 vectors, upsteam of EcoRI site, forward
                     primer"
     promoter        6596..6700
                     /gene="bla"
                     /label=AmpR promoter
     CDS             6701..7561
                     /codon_start=1
                     /gene="bla"
                     /product="beta-lactamase"
                     /label=AmpR
                     /note="confers resistance to ampicillin, carbenicillin, and
                     related antibiotics"
                     /translation="MSIQHFRVALIPFFAAFCLPVFAHPETLVKVKDAEDQLGARVGYI
                     ELDLNSGKILESFRPEERFPMMSTFKVLLCGAVLSRVDAGQEQLGRRIHYSQNDLVEYS
                     PVTEKHLTDGMTVRELCSAAITMSDNTAANLLLTTIGGPKELTAFLHNMGDHVTRLDRW
                     EPELNEAIPNDERDTTMPVAMATTLRKLLTGELLTLASRQQLIDWMEADKVAGPLLRSA
                     LPAGWFIADKSGAGERGSRGIIAALGPDGKPSRIVVIYTTGSQATMDERNRQIAEIGAS
                     LIKHW"
     primer_bind     complement(6919..6938)
                     /label=Amp-R
                     /note="Ampicillin resistance gene, reverse primer"
     rep_origin      7732..8320
                     /direction=RIGHT
                     /label=ori
                     /note="high-copy-number ColE1/pMB1/pBR322/pUC origin of
                     replication"
     primer_bind     8221..8240
                     /label=pBR322ori-F
                     /note="pBR322 origin, forward primer"
     primer_bind     8474..8491
                     /label=L4440
                     /note="L4440 vector, forward primer"
     primer_bind     8583..8602
                     /label=SV40pro-F
                     /note="SV40 promoter/origin, forward primer"
     protein_bind    8731..8752
                     /label=CAP binding site
                     /bound_moiety="E. coli catabolite activator protein"
                     /note="CAP binding activates transcription in the presence
                     of cAMP."
     promoter        8767..8797
                     /label=lac promoter
                     /note="promoter for the E. coli lac operon"
     protein_bind    8805..8821
                     /label=lac operator
                     /bound_moiety="lac repressor encoded by lacI"
                     /note="The lac repressor binds to the lac operator to
                     inhibit transcription in E. coli. This inhibition can be
                     relieved by adding lactose or
                     isopropyl-beta-D-thiogalactopyranoside (IPTG)."
     primer_bind     8810..8832
                     /label=M13/pUC Reverse
                     /note="In lacZ gene"
     primer_bind     8829..8845
                     /label=M13 rev
                     /note="common sequencing primer, one of multiple similar
                     variants"
     primer_bind     8829..8845
                     /label=M13 Reverse
                     /note="In lacZ gene. Also called M13-rev"
     primer_bind     8895..8914
                     /label=EBV-rev
                     /note="SV40 polyA terminator, reverse primer"
     LTR             9106..9739
                     /label=3' LTR
                     /note="3' long terminal repeat (LTR) from HIV-1"
     misc_feature    9786..9911
                     /label=HIV-1 Psi
                     /note="packaging signal of human immunodeficiency virus
                     type 1"
     misc_feature    10408..10641
                     /label=RRE
                     /note="The Rev response element (RRE) of HIV-1 allows for
                     Rev-dependent mRNA export from the nucleus to the
                     cytoplasm."
     CDS             10826..10870
                     /codon_start=1
                     /product="antigenic peptide corresponding to amino acids
                     655 to 669 of the HIV envelope protein gp41 (Lutje Hulsik
                     et al., 2013)"
                     /label=gp41 peptide
                     /note="recognized by the 2H10 single-chain llama nanobody"
                     /translation="KNEQELLELDKWASL"
     misc_feature    11163..11280
                     /label=cPPT/CTS
                     /note="central polypurine tract and central termination
                     sequence of HIV-1"
     promoter        11328..12506
                     /label=EF-1-alpha promoter
                     /note="strong constitutive promoter for human elongation
                     factor EF-1-alpha"
     intron          11559..12497
                     /label=EF-1-alpha intron A
                     /note="intron upstream of the start codon of human
                     EF-1-alpha"
     primer_bind     12454..12474
                     /label=EF1a-F
                     /note="Human elongation factor-1a promoter, forward primer"
ORIGIN
        1 agcggccctg cagatatcaa caagtttgta caaaaaagca ggcaccatgg tcagctactg
       61 ggacaccggg gtcctgctgt gcgcgctgct cagctgtctg cttctcacag gatctagttc
      121 aggttcaaaa ttaaaagatc ctgaactgag tttaaaaggc acccagcaca tcatgcaagc
      181 aggccagaca ctgcatctcc aatgcagggg ggaagcagcc cataaatggt ctttgcctga
      241 aatggtgagt aaggaaagcg aaaggctgag cataactaaa tctgcctgtg gaagaaatgg
      301 caaacaattc tgcagtactt taaccttgaa cacagctcaa gcaaaccaca ctggcttcta
      361 cagctgcaaa tatctagctg tacctacttc aaagaagaag gaaacagaat ctgcaatcta
      421 tatatttatt agtgatacag gtagaccttt cgtagagatg tacagtgaaa tccccgaaat
      481 tatacacatg actgaaggaa gggagctcgt cattccctgc cgggttacgt cacctaacat
      541 cactgttact ttaaaaaagt ttccacttga cactttgatc cctgatggaa aacgcataat
      601 ctgggacagt agaaagggct tcatcatatc aaatgcaacg tacaaagaaa tagggcttct
      661 gacctgtgaa gcaacagtca atgggcattt gtataagaca aactatctca cacatcgaca
      721 aaccaataca atcatagatg tccaaataag cacaccacgc ccagtcaaat tacttagagg
      781 ccatactctt gtcctcaatt gtactgctac cactcccttg aacacgagag ttcaaatgac
      841 ctggagttac cctgatgaaa aaaataagag agcttccgta aggcgacgaa ttgaccaaag
      901 caattcccat gccaacatat tctacagtgt tcttactatt gacaaaatgc agaacaaaga
      961 caaaggactt tatacttgtc gtgtaaggag tggaccatca ttcaaatctg ttaacacctc
     1021 agtgcatata tatgataaag cattcatcac tgtgaaacat cgaaaacagc aggtgcttga
     1081 aaccgtagct ggcaagcggt cttaccggct ctctatgaaa gtgaaggcat ttccctcgcc
     1141 ggaagttgta tggttaaaag atgggttacc tgcgactgag aaatctgctc gctatttgac
     1201 tcgtggctac tcgttaatta tcaaggacat aactgaagag gatgcaggga attatacaat
     1261 cttgctgagc ataaaacagt caaatgtgtt taaaaacctc actgccactc taattgtcaa
     1321 tgtgaaaccc cagatttacg aaaaggccgt gtcatcgttt ccagacccgg ctctctaccc
     1381 actgggcagc agacaaatcc tgacttgtac cgcatatggt atccctcaac ctacaatcaa
     1441 gtggttctgg cacccctgta accataatca ttccgaagca aggtgtgact tttgttccaa
     1501 taatgaagag tcctttatcc tggatgctga cagcaacatg ggaaacagaa ttgagagcat
     1561 cactcagcgc atggcaataa tagaaggaaa gaataagatg gctagcacct tggttgtggc
     1621 tgactctaga atttctggaa tctacatttg catagcttcc aataaagttg ggactgtggg
     1681 aagaaacata agcttttata tcacagatgt gccaaatggg tttcatgtta acttggaaaa
     1741 aatgccgacg gaaggagagg acctgaaact gtcttgcaca gttaacaagt tcttatacag
     1801 agacgttact tggattttac tgcggacagt taataacaga acaatgcact acagtattag
     1861 caagcaaaaa atggccatca ctaaggagca ctccatcact cttaatctta ccatcatgaa
     1921 tgtttccctg caagattcag gcacctatgc ctgcagagcc aggaatgtat acacagggga
     1981 agaaatcctc cagaagaaag aaattacaat cagagatcag gaagcaccat acctcctgcg
     2041 aaacctcagt gatcacacag tggccatcag cagttccacc actttagact gtcatgctaa
     2101 tggtgtcccc gagcctcaga tcacttggtt taaaaacaac cacaaaatac aacaagagcc
     2161 tggaattatt ttaggaccag gaagcagcac gctgtttatt gaaagagtca cagaagagga
     2221 tgaaggtgtc tatcactgca aagccaccaa ccagaagggc tctgtggaaa gttcagcata
     2281 cctcactgtt caaggaacct cggacaagtc taatctggag ctgatcactc taacatgcac
     2341 ctgtgtggct gcgactctct tctggctcct attaaccctc tttatccgaa aaatgaaaag
     2401 gtcttcttct gaaataaaga ctgactacct atcaattata atggacccag atgaagttcc
     2461 tttggatgag cagtgtgagc ggctccctta tgatgccagc aagtgggagt ttgcccggga
     2521 gagacttaaa ctgggcaaat cacttggaag aggggctttt ggaaaagtgg ttcaagcatc
     2581 agcatttggc attaagaaat cacctacgtg ccggactgtg gctgtgaaaa tgctgaaaga
     2641 gggggccacg gccagcgagt acaaagctct gatgactgag ctaaaaatct tgacccacat
     2701 tggccaccat ctgaacgtgg ttaacctgct gggagcctgc accaagcaag gagggcctct
     2761 gatggtgatt gttgaatact gcaaatatgg aaatctctcc aactacctca agagcaaacg
     2821 tgacttattt tttctcaaca aggatgcagc actacacatg gagcctaaga aagaaaaaat
     2881 ggagccaggc ctggaacaag gcaagaaacc aagactagat agcgtcacca gcagcgaaag
     2941 ctttgcgagc tccggctttc aggaagataa aagtctgagt gatgttgagg aagaggagga
     3001 ttctgacggt ttctacaagg agcccatcac tatggaagat ctgatttctt acagttttca
     3061 agtggccaga ggcatggagt tcctgtcttc cagaaagtgc attcatcggg acctggcagc
     3121 gagaaacatt cttttatctg agaacaacgt ggtgaagatt tgtgattttg gccttgcccg
     3181 ggatatttat aagaaccccg attatgtgag aaaaggagat actcgacttc ctctgaaatg
     3241 gatggctcct gaatctatct ttgacaaaat ctacagcacc aagagcgacg tgtggtctta
     3301 cggagtattg ctgtgggaaa tcttctcctt aggtgggtct ccatacccag gagtacaaat
     3361 ggatgaggac ttttgcagtc gcctgaggga aggcatgagg atgagagctc ctgagtactc
     3421 tactcctgaa atctatcaga tcatgctgga ctgctggcac agagacccaa aagaaaggcc
     3481 aagatttgca gaacttgtgg aaaaactagg tgatttgctt caagcaaatg tacaacagga
     3541 tggtaaagac tacatcccaa tcaatgccat actgacagga aatagtgggt ttacatactc
     3601 aactcctgcc ttctctgagg acttcttcaa ggaaagtatt tcagctccga agtttaattc
     3661 aggaagctct gatgatgtca gatacgtaaa tgctttcaag ttcatgagcc tggaaagaat
     3721 caaaaccttt gaagaacttt taccgaatgc cacctccatg tttgatgact accagggcga
     3781 cagcagcact ctgttggcct ctcccatgct gaagcgcttc acctggactg acagcaaacc
     3841 caaggcctcg ctcaagattg acttgagagt aaccagtaaa agtaaggagt cggggctgtc
     3901 tgatgtcagc aggcccagtt tctgccattc cagctgtggg cacgtcagcg aaggcaagcg
     3961 caggttcacc tacgaccacg ctgagctgga aaggaaaatc gcgtgctgct ccccgccccc
     4021 agactacaac tcggtggtcc tgtactccac cccacccatc tagaacccag ctttcttgta
     4081 caaagtggtg atatccaatt aaccctcact aaagggagaa tgttgaataa gaagtaattc
     4141 cctatagtga gtcgtattac cacccaactt ttctatacaa agtggttgat atccagcaca
     4201 gtggcggccg ctcgagtcta gagggcccgc ggttcgaagg taagcctatc cctaaccctc
     4261 tcctcggtct cgattctacg cgtaccggtt agtaatgaga tccctccccc ccccctaacg
     4321 ttactggccg aagccgcttg gaataaggcc ggtgtgcgtt tgtctatatg ttattttcca
     4381 ccatattgcc gtcttttggc aatgtgaggg cccggaaacc tggccctgtc ttcttgacga
     4441 gcattcctag gggtctttcc cctctcgcca aaggaatgca aggtctgttg aatgtcgtga
     4501 aggaagcagt tcctctggaa gcttcttgaa gacaaacaac gtctgtagcg accctttgca
     4561 ggcagcggaa ccccccacct ggcgacaggt gcctctgcgg ccaaaagcca cgtgtataag
     4621 atacacctgc aaaggcggca caaccccagt gccacgttgt gagttggata gttgtggaaa
     4681 gagtcaaatg gctctcctca agcgtattca acaaggggct gaaggatgcc cagaaggtac
     4741 cccattgtat gggatctgat ctggggcctc ggtgcacatg ctttacatgt gtttagtcga
     4801 ggttaaaaaa acgtctaggc cccccgaacc acggggacgt ggttttcctt tgaaaaacac
     4861 gatgataata tggccacaca tatgaccgag tacaagccca cggtgcgcct cgccacccgc
     4921 gacgacgtcc ccagggccgt acgcaccctc gccgccgcgt tcgccgacta ccccgccacg
     4981 cgccacaccg tcgatccgga ccgccacatc gagcgggtca ccgagctgca agaactcttc
     5041 ctcacgcgcg tcgggctcga catcggcaag gtgtgggtcg cggacgacgg cgccgcggtg
     5101 gcggtctgga ccacgccgga gagcgtcgaa gcgggggcgg tgttcgccga gatcggcccg
     5161 cgcatggccg agttgagcgg ttcccggctg gccgcgcagc aacagatgga aggcctcctg
     5221 gcgccgcacc ggcccaagga gcccgcgtgg ttcctggcca ccgtcggcgt ctcgcccgac
     5281 caccagggca agggtctggg cagcgccgtc gtgctccccg gagtggaggc ggccgagcgc
     5341 gccggggtgc ccgccttcct ggagacctcc gcgccccgca acctcccctt ctacgagcgg
     5401 ctcggcttca ccgtcaccgc cgacgtcgag gtgcccgaag gaccgcgcac ctggtgcatg
     5461 acccgcaagc ccggtgccta aatcgataga tcctaatcaa cctctggatt acaaaatttg
     5521 tgaaagattg actggtattc ttaactatgt tgctcctttt acgctatgtg gatacgctgc
     5581 tttaatgcct ttgtatcatg ctattgcttc ccgtatggct ttcattttct cctccttgta
     5641 taaatcctgg ttgctgtctc tttatgagga gttgtggccc gttgtcaggc aacgtggcgt
     5701 ggtgtgcact gtgtttgctg acgcaacccc cactggttgg ggcattgcca ccacctgtca
     5761 gctcctttcc gggactttcg ctttccccct ccctattgcc acggcggaac tcatcgccgc
     5821 ctgccttgcc cgctgctgga caggggctcg gctgttgggc actgacaatt ccgtggtgtt
     5881 gtcggggaaa tcatcgtcct ttccttggct gctcgcctgt gttgccacct ggattctgcg
     5941 cgggacgtcc ttctgctacg tcccttcggc cctcaatcca gcggaccttc cttcccgcgg
     6001 cctgctgccg gctctgcggc ctcttccgcg tcttcgcctt cgccctcaga cgagtcggat
     6061 ctccctttgg gccgcctccc cgcctgagat cctttaagac caatgactta caaggcagct
     6121 gtagatctta gccacttttt aaaagaaaag gggggactgg aagggctaat tcactcccaa
     6181 cgaagacaag atctgctttt tgcttgtact gggtctctct ggttagacca gatctgagcc
     6241 tgggagctct ctggctaact agggaaccca ctgcttaagc ctcaataaag cttgccttga
     6301 gtgcttcaag tagtgtgtgc ccgtctgttg tgtgactctg gtaactagag atccctcaga
     6361 cccttttagt cagtgtggaa aatctctagc agtagtagtt catgtcatct tattattcag
     6421 tatttataac ttgcaaagaa atgaatatca gagagtgaga ggcccgggtt aattaaggaa
     6481 agggctagat cattcttgaa gacgaaaggg cctcgtgata cgcctatttt tataggttaa
     6541 tgtcatgata ataatggttt cttagacgtc aggtggcact tttcggggaa atgtgcgcgg
     6601 aacccctatt tgtttatttt tctaaataca ttcaaatatg tatccgctca tgagacaata
     6661 accctgataa atgcttcaat aatattgaaa aaggaagagt atgagtattc aacatttccg
     6721 tgtcgccctt attccctttt ttgcggcatt ttgccttcct gtttttgctc acccagaaac
     6781 gctggtgaaa gtaaaagatg ctgaagatca gttgggtgca cgagtgggtt acatcgaact
     6841 ggatctcaac agcggtaaga tccttgagag ttttcgcccc gaagaacgtt ttccaatgat
     6901 gagcactttt aaagttctgc tatgtggcgc ggtattatcc cgtgttgacg ccgggcaaga
     6961 gcaactcggt cgccgcatac actattctca gaatgacttg gttgagtact caccagtcac
     7021 agaaaagcat cttacggatg gcatgacagt aagagaatta tgcagtgctg ccataaccat
     7081 gagtgataac actgcggcca acttacttct gacaacgatc ggaggaccga aggagctaac
     7141 cgcttttttg cacaacatgg gggatcatgt aactcgcctt gatcgttggg aaccggagct
     7201 gaatgaagcc ataccaaacg acgagcgtga caccacgatg cctgtagcaa tggcaacaac
     7261 gttgcgcaaa ctattaactg gcgaactact tactctagct tcccggcaac aattaataga
     7321 ctggatggag gcggataaag ttgcaggacc acttctgcgc tcggcccttc cggctggctg
     7381 gtttattgct gataaatctg gagccggtga gcgtgggtct cgcggtatca ttgcagcact
     7441 ggggccagat ggtaagccct cccgtatcgt agttatctac acgacgggga gtcaggcaac
     7501 tatggatgaa cgaaatagac agatcgctga gataggtgcc tcactgatta agcattggta
     7561 actgtcagac caagtttact catatatact ttagattgat ttaaaacttc atttttaatt
     7621 taaaaggatc taggtgaaga tcctttttga taatctcatg accaaaatcc cttaacgtga
     7681 gttttcgttc cactgagcgt cagaccccgt agaaaagatc aaaggatctt cttgagatcc
     7741 tttttttctg cgcgtaatct gctgcttgca aacaaaaaaa ccaccgctac cagcggtggt
     7801 ttgtttgccg gatcaagagc taccaactct ttttccgaag gtaactggct tcagcagagc
     7861 gcagatacca aatactgttc ttctagtgta gccgtagtta ggccaccact tcaagaactc
     7921 tgtagcaccg cctacatacc tcgctctgct aatcctgtta ccagtggctg ctgccagtgg
     7981 cgataagtcg tgtcttaccg ggttggactc aagacgatag ttaccggata aggcgcagcg
     8041 gtcgggctga acggggggtt cgtgcacaca gcccagcttg gagcgaacga cctacaccga
     8101 actgagatac ctacagcgtg agctatgaga aagcgccacg cttcccgaag ggagaaaggc
     8161 ggacaggtat ccggtaagcg gcagggtcgg aacaggagag cgcacgaggg agcttccagg
     8221 gggaaacgcc tggtatcttt atagtcctgt cgggtttcgc cacctctgac ttgagcgtcg
     8281 atttttgtga tgctcgtcag gggggcggag cctatggaaa aacgccagca acgcggcctt
     8341 tttacggttc ctggcctttt gctggccttt tgctcacatg ttctttcctg cgttatcccc
     8401 tgattctgtg gataaccgta ttaccgcctt tgagtgagct gataccgctc gccgcagccg
     8461 aacgaccgag cgcagcgagt cagtgagcga ggaagcggaa gagcgcccaa tacgcaaacc
     8521 gcctctcccc gcgcgttggc cgattcatta atgcagcaag ctcatggctg actaattttt
     8581 tttatttatg cagaggccga ggccgcctcg gcctctgagc tattccagaa gtagtgagga
     8641 ggcttttttg gaggcctagg cttttgcaaa aagctccccg tggcacgaca ggtttcccga
     8701 ctggaaagcg ggcagtgagc gcaacgcaat taatgtgagt tagctcactc attaggcacc
     8761 ccaggcttta cactttatgc ttccggctcg tatgttgtgt ggaattgtga gcggataaca
     8821 atttcacaca ggaaacagct atgacatgat tacgaatttc acaaataaag catttttttc
     8881 actgcattct agttgtggtt tgtccaaact catcaatgta tcttatcatg tctggatcaa
     8941 ctggataact caagctaacc aaaatcatcc caaacttccc accccatacc ctattaccac
     9001 tgccaattac ctgtggtttc atttactcta aacctgtgat tcctctgaat tattttcatt
     9061 ttaaagaaat tgtatttgtt aaatatgtac tacaaactta gtagttggaa gggctaattc
     9121 actcccaaag aagacaagat atccttgatc tgtggatcta ccacacacaa ggctacttcc
     9181 ctgattagca gaactacaca ccagggccag gggtcagata tccactgacc tttggatggt
     9241 gctacaagct agtaccagtt gagccagata aggtagaaga ggccaataaa ggagagaaca
     9301 ccagcttgtt acaccctgtg agcctgcatg ggatggatga cccggagaga gaagtgttag
     9361 agtggaggtt tgacagccgc ctagcatttc atcacgtggc ccgagagctg catccggagt
     9421 acttcaagaa ctgctgatat cgagcttgct acaagggact ttccgctggg gactttccag
     9481 ggaggcgtgg cctgggcggg actggggagt ggcgagccct cagatcctgc atataagcag
     9541 ctgctttttg cctgtactgg gtctctctgg ttagaccaga tctgagcctg ggagctctct
     9601 ggctaactag ggaacccact gcttaagcct caataaagct tgccttgagt gcttcaagta
     9661 gtgtgtgccc gtctgttgtg tgactctggt aactagagat ccctcagacc cttttagtca
     9721 gtgtggaaaa tctctagcag tggcgcccga acagggactt gaaagcgaaa gggaaaccag
     9781 aggagctctc tcgacgcagg actcggcttg ctgaagcgcg cacggcaaga ggcgaggggc
     9841 ggcgactggt gagtacgcca aaaattttga ctagcggagg ctagaaggag agagatgggt
     9901 gcgagagcgt cagtattaag cgggggagaa ttagatcgcg atgggaaaaa attcggttaa
     9961 ggccaggggg aaagaaaaaa tataaattaa aacatatagt atgggcaagc agggagctag
    10021 aacgattcgc agttaatcct ggcctgttag aaacatcaga aggctgtaga caaatactgg
    10081 gacagctaca accatccctt cagacaggat cagaagaact tagatcatta tataatacag
    10141 tagcaaccct ctattgtgtg catcaaagga tagagataaa agacaccaag gaagctttag
    10201 acaagataga ggaagagcaa aacaaaagta agaccaccgc acagcaagcg gccggccgct
    10261 gatcttcaga cctggaggag gagatatgag ggacaattgg agaagtgaat tatataaata
    10321 taaagtagta aaaattgaac cattaggagt agcacccacc aaggcaaaga gaagagtggt
    10381 gcagagagaa aaaagagcag tgggaatagg agctttgttc cttgggttct tgggagcagc
    10441 aggaagcact atgggcgcag cgtcaatgac gctgacggta caggccagac aattattgtc
    10501 tggtatagtg cagcagcaga acaatttgct gagggctatt gaggcgcaac agcatctgtt
    10561 gcaactcaca gtctggggca tcaagcagct ccaggcaaga atcctggctg tggaaagata
    10621 cctaaaggat caacagctcc tggggatttg gggttgctct ggaaaactca tttgcaccac
    10681 tgctgtgcct tggaatgcta gttggagtaa taaatctctg gaacagattt ggaatcacac
    10741 gacctggatg gagtgggaca gagaaattaa caattacaca agcttaatac actccttaat
    10801 tgaagaatcg caaaaccagc aagaaaagaa tgaacaagaa ttattggaat tagataaatg
    10861 ggcaagtttg tggaattggt ttaacataac aaattggctg tggtatataa aattattcat
    10921 aatgatagta ggaggcttgg taggtttaag aatagttttt gctgtacttt ctatagtgaa
    10981 tagagttagg cagggatatt caccattatc gtttcagacc cacctcccaa ccccgagggg
    11041 acccgacagg cccgaaggaa tagaagaaga aggtggagag agagacagag acagatccat
    11101 tcgattagtg aacggatctc gacggtatcg ccgaattcac aaatggcagt attcatccac
    11161 aattttaaaa gaaaaggggg gattgggggg tacagtgcag gggaaagaat agtagacata
    11221 atagcaacag acatacaaac taaagaatta caaaaacaaa ttacaaaaat tcaaaatttt
    11281 cgggtttatt acagggacag cagagatcca gtttggacta gtcgtgaggc tccggtgccc
    11341 gtcagtgggc agagcgcaca tcgcccacag tccccgagaa gttgggggga ggggtcggca
    11401 attgaaccgg tgcctagaga aggtggcgcg gggtaaactg ggaaagtgat gtcgtgtact
    11461 ggctccgcct ttttcccgag ggtgggggag aaccgtatat aagtgcagta gtcgccgtga
    11521 acgttctttt tcgcaacggg tttgccgcca gaacacaggt aagtgccgtg tgtggttccc
    11581 gcgggcctgg cctctttacg ggttatggcc cttgcgtgcc ttgaattact tccacctggc
    11641 tgcagtacgt gattcttgat cccgagcttc gggttggaag tgggtgggag agttcgaggc
    11701 cttgcgctta aggagcccct tcgcctcgtg cttgagttga ggcctggcct gggcgctggg
    11761 gccgccgcgt gcgaatctgg tggcaccttc gcgcctgtct cgctgctttc gataagtctc
    11821 tagccattta aaatttttga tgacctgctg cgacgctttt tttctggcaa gatagtcttg
    11881 taaatgcggg ccaagatctg cacactggta tttcggtttt tggggccgcg ggcggcgacg
    11941 gggcccgtgc gtcccagcgc acatgttcgg cgaggcgggg cctgcgagcg cggccaccga
    12001 gaatcggacg ggggtagtct caagctggcc ggcctgctct ggtgcctggc ctcgcgccgc
    12061 cgtgtatcgc cccgccctgg gcggcaaggc tggcccggtc ggcaccagtt gcgtgagcgg
    12121 aaagatggcc gcttcccggc cctgctgcag ggagctcaaa atggaggacg cggcgctcgg
    12181 gagagcgggc gggtgagtca cccacacaaa ggaaaagggc ctttccgtcc tcagccgtcg
    12241 cttcatgtga ctccacggag taccgggcgc cgtccaggca cctcgattag ttctcgagct
    12301 tttggagtac gtcgtcttta ggttgggggg aggggtttta tgcgatggag tttccccaca
    12361 ctgagtgggt ggagactgaa gttaggccag cttggcactt gatgtaattc tccttggaat
    12421 ttgccctttt tgagtttgga tcttggttca ttctcaagcc tcagacagtg gttcaaagtt
    12481 tttttcttcc atttcaggtg tcgtga
//
