>Addgene plasmid #116399 | pHAGE-FLT1-V395I | depositor partial sequence | sequence record 219273 | insert
ATGGTCAGCTACTGGGACACCGGGGTCCTGCTGTGCGCGCTGCTCAGCTGTCTGCTTCTCACAGGATCTA
GTTCAGGTTCAAAATTAAAAGATCCTGAACTGAGTTTAAAAGGCACCCAGCACATCATGCAAGCAGGCCA
GACACTGCATCTCCAATGCAGGGGGGAAGCAGCCCATAAATGGTCTTTGCCTGAAATGGTGAGTAAGGAA
AGCGAAAGGCTGAGCATAACTAAATCTGCCTGTGGAAGAAATGGCAAACAATTCTGCAGTACTTTAACCT
TGAACACAGCTCAAGCAAACCACACTGGCTTCTACAGCTGCAAATATCTAGCTGTACCTACTTCAAAGAA
GAAGGAAACAGAATCTGCAATCTATATATTTATTAGTGATACAGGTAGACCTTTCGTAGAGATGTACAGT
GAAATCCCCGAAATTATACACATGACTGAAGGAAGGGAGCTCGTCATTCCCTGCCGGGTTACGTCACCTA
ACATCACTGTTACTTTAAAAAAGTTTCCACTTGACACTTTGATCCCTGATGGAAAACGCATAATCTGGGA
CAGTAGAAAGGGCTTCATCATATCAAATGCAACGTACAAAGAAATAGGGCTTCTGACCTGTGAAGCAACA
GTCAATGGGCATTTGTATAAGACAAACTATCTCACACATCGACAAACCAATACAATCATAGATGTCCAAA
TAAGCACACCACGCCCAGTCAAATTACTTAGAGGCCATACTCTTGTCCTCAATTGTACTGCTACCACTCC
CTTGAACACGAGAGTTCAAATGACCTGGAGTTACCCTGATGAAAAAAATAAGAGAGCTTCCGTAAGGCGA
CGAATTGACCAAAGCAATTCCCATGCCAACATATTCTACAGTGTTCTTACTATTGACAAAATGCAGAACA
AAGACAAAGGACTTTATACTTGTCGTGTAAGGAGTGGACCATCATTCAAATCTGTTAACACCTCAGTGCA
TATATATGATAAAGCATTCATCACTGTGAAACATCGAAAACAGCAGGTGCTTGAAACCGTAGCTGGCAAG
CGGTCTTACCGGCTCTCTATGAAAGTGAAGGCATTTCCCTCGCCGGAAGTTGTATGGTTAAAAGATGGGT
TACCTGCGACTGAGAAATCTGCTCGCTATTTGACTCGTGGCTACTCGTTAATTATCAAGGACATAACTGA
AGAGGATGCAGGGAATTATACAATCTTGCTGAGCATAAAACAGTCAAATGTGTTTAAAAACCTCACTGCC
ACTCTAATTGTCAATGTGAAACCCCAGATTTACGAAAAGGCCGTGTCATCGTTTCCAGACCCGGCTCTCT
ACCCACTGGGCAGCAGACAAATCCTGACTTGTACCGCATATGGTATCCCTCAACCTACAATCAAGTGGTT
CTGGCACCCCTGTAACCATAATCATTCCGAAGCAAGGTGTGACTTTTGTTCCAATAATGAAGAGTCCTTT
ATCCTGGATGCTGACAGCAACATGGGAAACAGAATTGAGAGCATCACTCAGCGCATGGCAATAATAGAAG
GAAAGAATAAGATGGCTAGCACCTTGGTTGTGGCTGACTCTAGAATTTCTGGAATCTACATTTGCATAGC
TTCCAATAAAGTTGGGACTGTGGGAAGAAACATAAGCTTTTATATCACAGATGTGCCAAATGGGTTTCAT
GTTAACTTGGAAAAAATGCCGACGGAAGGAGAGGACCTGAAACTGTCTTGCACAGTTAACAAGTTCTTAT
ACAGAGACGTTACTTGGATTTTACTGCGGACAGTTAATAACAGAACAATGCACTACAGTATTAGCAAGCA
AAAAATGGCCATCACTAAGGAGCACTCCATCACTCTTAATCTTACCATCATGAATGTTTCCCTGCAAGAT
TCAGGCACCTATGCCTGCAGAGCCAGGAATGTATACACAGGGGAAGAAATCCTCCAGAAGAAAGAAATTA
CAATCAGAGATCAGGAAGCACCATACCTCCTGCGAAACCTCAGTGATCACACAGTGGCCATCAGCAGTTC
CACCACTTTAGACTGTCATGCTAATGGTGTCCCCGAGCCTCAGATCACTTGGTTTAAAAACAACCACAAA
ATACAACAAGAGCCTGGAATTATTTTAGGACCAGGAAGCAGCACGCTGTTTATTGAAAGAGTCACAGAAG
AGGATGAAGGTGTCTATCACTGCAAAGCCACCAACCAGAAGGGCTCTGTGGAAAGTTCAGCATACCTCAC
TGTTCAAGGAACCTCGGACAAGTCTAATCTGGAGCTGATCACTCTAACATGCACCTGTGTGGCTGCGACT
CTCTTCTGGCTCCTATTAACCCTCTTTATCCGAAAAATGAAAAGGTCTTCTTCTGAAATAAAGACTGACT
ACCTATCAATTATAATGGACCCAGATGAAGTTCCTTTGGATGAGCAGTGTGAGCGGCTCCCTTATGATGC
CAGCAAGTGGGAGTTTGCCCGGGAGAGACTTAAACTGGGCAAATCACTTGGAAGAGGGGCTTTTGGAAAA
GTGGTTCAAGCATCAGCATTTGGCATTAAGAAATCACCTACGTGCCGGACTGTGGCTGTGAAAATGCTGA
AAGAGGGGGCCACGGCCAGCGAGTACAAAGCTCTGATGACTGAGCTAAAAATCTTGACCCACATTGGCCA
CCATCTGAACGTGGTTAACCTGCTGGGAGCCTGCACCAAGCAAGGAGGGCCTCTGATGGTGATTGTTGAA
TACTGCAAATATGGAAATCTCTCCAACTACCTCAAGAGCAAACGTGACTTATTTTTTCTCAACAAGGATG
CAGCACTACACATGGAGCCTAAGAAAGAAAAAATGGAGCCAGGCCTGGAACAAGGCAAGAAACCAAGACT
AGATAGCGTCACCAGCAGCGAAAGCTTTGCGAGCTCCGGCTTTCAGGAAGATAAAAGTCTGAGTGATGTT
GAGGAAGAGGAGGATTCTGACGGTTTCTACAAGGAGCCCATCACTATGGAAGATCTGATTTCTTACAGTT
TTCAAGTGGCCAGAGGCATGGAGTTCCTGTCTTCCAGAAAGTGCATTCATCGGGACCTGGCAGCGAGAAA
CATTCTTTTATCTGAGAACAACGTGGTGAAGATTTGTGATTTTGGCCTTGCCCGGGATATTTATAAGAAC
CCCGATTATGTGAGAAAAGGAGATACTCGACTTCCTCTGAAATGGATGGCTCCTGAATCTATCTTTGACA
AAATCTACAGCACCAAGAGCGACGTGTGGTCTTACGGAGTATTGCTGTGGGAAATCTTCTCCTTAGGTGG
GTCTCCATACCCAGGAGTACAAATGGATGAGGACTTTTGCAGTCGCCTGAGGGAAGGCATGAGGATGAGA
GCTCCTGAGTACTCTACTCCTGAAATCTATCAGATCATGCTGGACTGCTGGCACAGAGACCCAAAAGAAA
GGCCAAGATTTGCAGAACTTGTGGAAAAACTAGGTGATTTGCTTCAAGCAAATGTACAACAGGATGGTAA
AGACTACATCCCAATCAATGCCATACTGACAGGAAATAGTGGGTTTACATACTCAACTCCTGCCTTCTCT
GAGGACTTCTTCAAGGAAAGTATTTCAGCTCCGAAGTTTAATTCAGGAAGCTCTGATGATGTCAGATACG
TAAATGCTTTCAAGTTCATGAGCCTGGAAAGAATCAAAACCTTTGAAGAACTTTTACCGAATGCCACCTC
CATGTTTGATGACTACCAGGGCGACAGCAGCACTCTGTTGGCCTCTCCCATGCTGAAGCGCTTCACCTGG
ACTGACAGCAAACCCAAGGCCTCGCTCAAGATTGACTTGAGAGTAACCAGTAAAAGTAAGGAGTCGGGGC
TGTCTGATGTCAGCAGGCCCAGTTTCTGCCATTCCAGCTGTGGGCACGTCAGCGAAGGCAAGCGCAGGTT
CACCTACGACCACGCTGAGCTGGAAAGGAAAATCGCGTGCTGCTCCCCGCCCCCAGACTACAACTCGGTG
GTCCTGTACTCCACCCCACCCATCTAG
